LOCUS       pEnt223_TMPRSS2_ 4272 bp ds-DNA circular 07-APR-2020
DEFINITION  synthetic circular DNA.
ACCESSION   . (modified)
VERSION     .
KEYWORDS    .
SOURCE      synthetic DNA construct
  ORGANISM  recombinant plasmid .
REFERENCE   1 (bases 1 to 4272)
  AUTHORS   gingras
  TITLE     Direct Submission
  JOURNAL   Exported Apr 7, 2020 from SnapGene 4.2.4 http://www.snapgene.com
COMMENT
COMMENT     ApEinfo:methylated:1
FEATURES             Location/Qualifiers
     terminator      268..295
                     /note="transcription terminator T2 from the E. coli rrnB
                     gene"
                     /label=rrnB T2 terminator
                     /ApEinfo_fwdcolor=pink
                     /ApEinfo_revcolor=pink
                     /ApEinfo_graphicformat=arrow_data {{0 1 2 0 0 -1} {} 0}
     width           5
     offset          0
     terminator      387..473
                     /gene="Escherichia coli rrnB"
                     /note="transcription terminator T1 from the E. coli rrnB
                     gene"
                     /label=rrnB T1 terminator
                     /ApEinfo_fwdcolor=pink
                     /ApEinfo_revcolor=pink
                     /ApEinfo_graphicformat=arrow_data {{0 1 2 0 0 -1} {} 0}
     width           5
     offset          0
     primer_bind     537..553
                     /note="common sequencing primer, one of multiple similar
                     variants"
                     /label=M13 fwd
                     /ApEinfo_fwdcolor=pink
                     /ApEinfo_revcolor=pink
                     /ApEinfo_graphicformat=arrow_data {{0 1 2 0 0 -1} {} 0}
     width           5
     offset          0
     protein_bind    569..668
                     /gene="mutant version of attL"
                     /bound_moiety="LR Clonase(TM)"
                     /note="recombination site for the Gateway(R) LR reaction"
                     /label=attL1
                     /ApEinfo_fwdcolor=pink
                     /ApEinfo_revcolor=pink
                     /ApEinfo_graphicformat=arrow_data {{0 1 2 0 0 -1} {} 0}
     width           5
     offset          0
     CDS             671..2149
                     /created_by="User"
                     /label=TMPRSS2
                     /ApEinfo_fwdcolor=pink
                     /ApEinfo_revcolor=pink
                     /ApEinfo_graphicformat=arrow_data {{0 1 2 0 0 -1} {} 0}
     width           5
     offset          0
     protein_bind    complement(2151..2250)
                     /gene="mutant version of attL"
                     /bound_moiety="LR Clonase(TM)"
                     /note="recombination site for the Gateway(R) LR reaction"
                     /label=attL2
                     /ApEinfo_fwdcolor=pink
                     /ApEinfo_revcolor=pink
                     /ApEinfo_graphicformat=arrow_data {{0 1 2 0 0 -1} {} 0}
     width           5
     offset          0
     primer_bind     complement(2291..2307)
                     /note="common sequencing primer, one of multiple similar
                     variants"
                     /label=M13 rev
                     /ApEinfo_fwdcolor=pink
                     /ApEinfo_revcolor=pink
                     /ApEinfo_graphicformat=arrow_data {{0 1 2 0 0 -1} {} 0}
     width           5
     offset          0
     CDS             2738..3529
                     /codon_start=1
                     /gene="aadA"
                     /product="aminoglycoside adenylyltransferase"
                     /note="confers resistance to spectinomycin and
                     streptomycin"
                     /translation="MREAVIAEVSTQLSEVVGVIERHLEPTLLAVHLYGSAVDGGLKPH
                     SDIDLLVTVTVRLDETTRRALINDLLETSASPGESEILRAVEVTIVVHDDIIPWRYPAK
                     RELQFGEWQRNDILAGIFEPATIDIDLAILLTKAREHSVALVGPAAEELFDPVPEQDLF
                     EALNETLTLWNSPPDWAGDERNVVLTLSRIWYSAVTGKIAPKDVAADWAMERLPAQYQP
                     VILEARQAYLGQEEDRLASRADQLEEFVHYVKGEITKVVGK"
                     /label=SmR
                     /ApEinfo_fwdcolor=pink
                     /ApEinfo_revcolor=pink
                     /ApEinfo_graphicformat=arrow_data {{0 1 2 0 0 -1} {} 0}
     width           5
     offset          0
     rep_origin      3622..4210
                     /direction="RIGHT"
                     /note="high-copy-number ColE1/pMB1/pBR322/pUC origin of
                     replication"
                     /label=ori
                     /ApEinfo_fwdcolor=pink
                     /ApEinfo_revcolor=pink
                     /ApEinfo_graphicformat=arrow_data {{0 1 2 0 0 -1} {} 0}
     width           5
     offset          0
ORIGIN
        1 ctttcctgcg ttatcccctg attctgtgga taaccgtatt accgcctttg agtgagctga
       61 taccgctcgc cgcagccgaa cgaccgagcg cagcgagtca gtgagcgagg aagcggaaga
      121 gcgcccaata cgcaaaccgc ctctccccgc gcgttggccg attcattaat gcagctggca
      181 cgacaggttt cccgactgga aagcgggcag tgagcgcaac gcaattaata cgcgtaccgc
      241 tagccaggaa gagtttgtag aaacgcaaaa aggccatccg tcaggatggc cttctgctta
      301 gtttgatgcc tggcagttta tggcgggcgt cctgcccgcc accctccggg ccgttgcttc
      361 acaacgttca aatccgctcc cggcggattt gtcctactca ggagagcgtt caccgacaaa
      421 caacagataa aacgaaaggc ccagtcttcc gactgagcct ttcgttttat ttgatgcctg
      481 gcagttccct actctcgcgt taacgctagc atggatgttt tcccagtcac gacgttgtaa
      541 aacgacggcc agtcttaagc tcgggcccca aataatgatt ttattttgac tgatagtgac
      601 ctgttcgttg caacaaattg atgagcaatg cttttttata atgccaactt tgtacaaaaa
      661 agcaggcttc atggctttga actcagggtc accaccagct attggacctt actatgaaaa
      721 ccatggatac caaccggaaa acccctatcc cgcacagccc actgtggtcc ccactgtcta
      781 cgaggtgcat ccggctcagt actacccgtc ccccgtgccc cagtacgccc cgagggtcct
      841 gacgcaggct tccaaccccg tcgtctgcac gcagcccaaa tccccatccg ggacagtgtg
      901 cacctcaaag actaagaaag cactgtgcat caccttgacc ctggggacct tcctcgtggg
      961 agctgcgctg gccgctggcc tactctggaa gttcatgggc agcaagtgct ccaactctgg
     1021 gatagagtgc gactcctcag gtacctgcat caacccctct aactggtgtg atggcgtgtc
     1081 acactgcccc ggcggggagg acgagaatcg gtgtgttcgc ctctacggac caaacttcat
     1141 ccttcaggtg tactcatctc agaggaagtc ctggcaccct gtgtgccaag acgactggaa
     1201 cgagaactac gggcgggcgg cctgcaggga catgggctat aagaataatt tttactctag
     1261 ccaaggaata gtggatgaca gcggatccac cagctttatg aaactgaaca caagtgccgg
     1321 caatgtcgat atctataaaa aactgtacca cagtgatgcc tgttcttcaa aagcagtggt
     1381 ttctttacgc tgtatagcct gcggggtcaa cttgaactca agccgccaga gcaggatcgt
     1441 gggcggcgag agcgcgctcc cgggggcctg gccctggcag gtcagcctgc acgtccagaa
     1501 cgtccacgtg tgcggaggct ccatcatcac ccccgagtgg atcgtgacag ccgcccactg
     1561 cgtggaaaaa cctcttaaca atccatggca ttggacggca tttgcgggga ttttgagaca
     1621 atctttcatg ttctatggag ccggatacca agtagaaaaa gtgatttctc atccaaatta
     1681 tgactccaag accaagaaca atgacattgc gctgatgaag ctgcagaagc ctctgacttt
     1741 caacgaccta gtgaaaccag tgtgtctgcc caacccaggc atgatgctgc agccagaaca
     1801 gctctgctgg atttccgggt ggggggccac cgaggagaaa gggaagacct cagaagtgct
     1861 gaacgctgcc aaggtgcttc tcattgagac acagagatgc aacagcagat atgtctatga
     1921 caacctgatc acaccagcca tgatctgtgc cggcttcctg caggggaacg tcgattcttg
     1981 ccagggtgac agtggagggc ctctggtcac ttcgaagaac aatatctggt ggctgatagg
     2041 ggatacaagc tggggttctg gctgtgccaa agcttacaga ccaggagtgt acgggaatgt
     2101 gatggtattc acggactgga tttatcgaca aatgagggca gacggctaac acccagcttt
     2161 cttgtacaaa gttggcatta taagaaagca ttgcttatca atttgttgca acgaacaggt
     2221 cactatcagt caaaataaaa tcattatttg ccatccagct gatatcccct atagtgagtc
     2281 gtattacatg gtcatagctg tttcctggca gctctggccc gtgtctcaaa atctctgatg
     2341 ttacattgca caagataaaa atatatcatc atgcctcctc tagaccagcc aggacagaaa
     2401 tgcctcgact tcgctgctgc ccaaggttgc cgggtgacgc acaccgtgga aacggatgaa
     2461 ggcacgaacc cagtggacat aagcctgttc ggttcgtaag ctgtaatgca agtagcgtat
     2521 gcgctcacgc aactggtcca gaaccttgac cgaacgcagc ggtggtaacg gcgcagtggc
     2581 ggttttcatg gcttgttatg actgtttttt tggggtacag tctatgcctc gggcatccaa
     2641 gcagcaagcg cgttacgccg tgggtcgatg tttgatgtta tggagcagca acgatgttac
     2701 gcagcagggc agtcgcccta aaacaaagtt aaacatcatg agggaagcgg tgatcgccga
     2761 agtatcgact caactatcag aggtagttgg cgtcatcgag cgccatctcg aaccgacgtt
     2821 gctggccgta catttgtacg gctccgcagt ggatggcggc ctgaagccac acagtgatat
     2881 tgatttgctg gttacggtga ccgtaaggct tgatgaaaca acgcggcgag ctttgatcaa
     2941 cgaccttttg gaaacttcgg cttcccctgg agagagcgag attctccgcg ctgtagaagt
     3001 caccattgtt gtgcacgacg acatcattcc gtggcgttat ccagctaagc gcgaactgca
     3061 atttggagaa tggcagcgca atgacattct tgcaggtatc ttcgagccag ccacgatcga
     3121 cattgatctg gctatcttgc tgacaaaagc aagagaacat agcgttgcct tggtaggtcc
     3181 agcggcggag gaactctttg atccggttcc tgaacaggat ctatttgagg cgctaaatga
     3241 aaccttaacg ctatggaact cgccgcccga ctgggctggc gatgagcgaa atgtagtgct
     3301 tacgttgtcc cgcatttggt acagcgcagt aaccggcaaa atcgcgccga aggatgtcgc
     3361 tgccgactgg gcaatggagc gcctgccggc ccagtatcag cccgtcatac ttgaagctag
     3421 acaggcttat cttggacaag aagaagatcg cttggcctcg cgcgcagatc agttggaaga
     3481 atttgtccac tacgtgaaag gcgagatcac caaggtagtc ggcaaataac cctcgagcca
     3541 cccatgacca aaatccctta acgtgagtta cgcgtcgttc cactgagcgt cagaccccgt
     3601 agaaaagatc aaaggatctt cttgagatcc tttttttctg cgcgtaatct gctgcttgca
     3661 aacaaaaaaa ccaccgctac cagcggtggt ttgtttgccg gatcaagagc taccaactct
     3721 ttttccgaag gtaactggct tcagcagagc gcagatacca aatactgtcc ttctagtgta
     3781 gccgtagtta ggccaccact tcaagaactc tgtagcaccg cctacatacc tcgctctgct
     3841 aatcctgtta ccagtggctg ctgccagtgg cgataagtcg tgtcttaccg ggttggactc
     3901 aagacgatag ttaccggata aggcgcagcg gtcgggctga acggggggtt cgtgcacaca
     3961 gcccagcttg gagcgaacga cctacaccga actgagatac ctacagcgtg agcattgaga
     4021 aagcgccacg cttcccgaag ggagaaaggc ggacaggtat ccggtaagcg gcagggtcgg
     4081 aacaggagag cgcacgaggg agcttccagg gggaaacgcc tggtatcttt atagtcctgt
     4141 cgggtttcgc cacctctgac ttgagcgtcg atttttgtga tgctcgtcag gggggcggag
     4201 cctatggaaa aacgccagca acgcggcctt tttacggttc ctggcctttt gctggccttt
     4261 tgctcacatg tt
//
