>Addgene plasmid #149721 | pENTR223 TMPRSS2, closed | addgene full sequence | sequence record 298609 | Addgene NGS Result
GCTTAGTTTGATGCCTGGCAGTTTATGGCGGGCGTCCTGCCCGCCACCCTCCGGGCCGTTGCTTCACAAC
GTTCAAATCCGCTCCCGGCGGATTTGTCCTACTCAGGAGAGCGTTCACCGACAAACAACAGATAAAACGA
AAGGCCCAGTCTTCCGACTGAGCCTTTCGTTTTATTTGATGCCTGGCAGTTCCCTACTCTCGCGTTAACG
CTAGCATGGATGTTTTCCCAGTCACGACGTTGTAAAACGACGGCCAGTCTTAAGCTCGGGCCCCAAATAA
TGATTTTATTTTGACTGATAGTGACCTGTTCGTTGCAACAAATTGATGAGCAATGCTTTTTTATAATGCC
AACTTTGTACAAAAAAGCAGGCTTCATGGCTTTGAACTCAGGGTCACCACCAGCTATTGGACCTTACTAT
GAAAACCATGGATACCAACCGGAAAACCCCTATCCCGCACAGCCCACTGTGGTCCCCACTGTCTACGAGG
TGCATCCGGCTCAGTACTACCCGTCCCCCGTGCCCCAGTACGCCCCGAGGGTCCTGACGCAGGCTTCCAA
CCCCGTCGTCTGCACGCAGCCCAAATCCCCATCCGGGACAGTGTGCACCTCAAAGACTAAGAAAGCACTG
TGCATCACCTTGACCCTGGGGACCTTCCTCGTGGGAGCTGCGCTGGCCGCTGGCCTACTCTGGAAGTTCA
TGGGCAGCAAGTGCTCCAACTCTGGGATAGAGTGCGACTCCTCAGGTACCTGCATCAACCCCTCTAACTG
GTGTGATGGCGTGTCACACTGCCCCGGCGGGGAGGACGAGAATCGGTGTGTTCGCCTCTACGGACCAAAC
TTCATCCTTCAGGTGTACTCATCTCAGAGGAAGTCCTGGCACCCTGTGTGCCAAGACGACTGGAACGAGA
ACTACGGGCGGGCGGCCTGCAGGGACATGGGCTATAAGAATAATTTTTACTCTAGCCAAGGAATAGTGGA
TGACAGCGGATCCACCAGCTTTATGAAACTGAACACAAGTGCCGGCAATGTCGATATCTATAAAAAACTG
TACCACAGTGATGCCTGTTCTTCAAAAGCAGTGGTTTCTTTACGCTGTATAGCCTGCGGGGTCAACTTGA
ACTCAAGCCGCCAGAGCAGGATCGTGGGCGGCGAGAGCGCGCTCCCGGGGGCCTGGCCCTGGCAGGTCAG
CCTGCACGTCCAGAACGTCCACGTGTGCGGAGGCTCCATCATCACCCCCGAGTGGATCGTGACAGCCGCC
CACTGCGTGGAAAAACCTCTTAACAATCCATGGCATTGGACGGCATTTGCGGGGATTTTGAGACAATCTT
TCATGTTCTATGGAGCCGGATACCAAGTAGAAAAAGTGATTTCTCATCCAAATTATGACTCCAAGACCAA
GAACAATGACATTGCGCTGATGAAGCTGCAGAAGCCTCTGACTTTCAACGACCTAGTGAAACCAGTGTGT
CTGCCCAACCCAGGCATGATGCTGCAGCCAGAACAGCTCTGCTGGATTTCCGGGTGGGGGGCCACCGAGG
AGAAAGGGAAGACCTCAGAAGTGCTGAACGCTGCCAAGGTGCTTCTCATTGAGACACAGAGATGCAACAG
CAGATATGTCTATGACAACCTGATCACACCAGCCATGATCTGTGCCGGCTTCCTGCAGGGGAACGTCGAT
TCTTGCCAGGGTGACAGTGGAGGGCCTCTGGTCACTTCGAAGAACAATATCTGGTGGCTGATAGGGGATA
CAAGCTGGGGTTCTGGCTGTGCCAAAGCTTACAGACCAGGAGTGTACGGGAATGTGATGGTATTCACGGA
CTGGATTTATCGACAAATGAGGGCAGACGGCTAACACCCAGCTTTCTTGTACAAAGTTGGCATTATAAGA
AAGCATTGCTTATCAATTTGTTGCAACGAACAGGTCACTATCAGTCAAAATAAAATCATTATTTGCCATC
CAGCTGATATCCCCTATAGTGAGTCGTATTACATGGTCATAGCTGTTTCCTGGCAGCTCTGGCCCGTGTC
TCAAAATCTCTGATGTTACATTGCACAAGATAAAAATATATCATCATGCCTCCTCTAGACCAGCCAGGAC
AGAAATGCCTCGACTTCGCTGCTACCCAAGGTTGCCGGGTGACGCACACCGTGGAAACGGATGAAGGCAC
GAACCCAGTGGACATAAGCCTGTTCGGTTCGTAAGCTGTAATGCAAGTAGCGTATGCGCTCACGCAACTG
GTCCAGAACCTTGACCGAACGCAGCGGTGGTAACGGCGCAGTGGCGGTTTTCATGGCTTGTTATGACTGT
TTTTTTGGGGTACAGTCTATGCCTCGGGCATCCAAGCAGCAAGCGCGTTACGCCGTGGGTCGATGTTTGA
TGTTATGGAGCAGCAACGATGTTACGCAGCAGGGCAGTCGCCCTAAAACAAAGTTAAACATTATGAGGGA
AGCGGTGATCGCCGAAGTATCGACTCAACTATCAGAGGTAGTTGGCGTCATCGAGCGCCATCTCGAACCG
ACGTTGCTGGCCGTACATTTGTACGGCTCCGCAGTGGATGGCGGCCTGAAGCCACACAGTGATATTGATT
TGCTGGTTACGGTGACCGTAAGGCTTGATGAAACAACGCGGCGAGCTTTGATCAACGACCTTTTGGAAAC
TTCGGCTTCCCCTGGAGAGAGCGAGATTCTCCGCGCTGTAGAAGTCACCATTGTTGTGCACGACGACATC
ATTCCGTGGCGTTATCCAGCTAAGCGCGAACTGCAATTTGGAGAATGGCAGCGCAATGACATTCTTGCAG
GTATCTTCGAGCCAGCCACGATCGACATTGATCTGGCTATCTTGCTGACAAAAGCAAGAGAACATAGCGT
TGCCTTGGTAGGTCCAGCGGCGGAGGAACTCTTTGATCCGGTTCCTGAACAGGATCTATTTGAGGCGCTA
AATGAAACCTTAACGCTATGGAACTCGCCGCCCGACTGGGCTGGCGATGAGCGAAATGTAGTGCTTACGT
TGTCCCGCATTTGGTACAGCGCAGTAACCGGCAAAATCGCGCCGAAGGATGTCGCTGCCGACTGGGCAAT
GGAGCGCCTGCCGGCCCAGTATCAGCCCGTCATACTTGAAGCTAGACAGGCTTATCTTGGACAAGAAGAA
GATCGCTTGGCCTCGCGCGCAGATCAGTTGGAAGAATTTGTCCACTACGTGAAAGGCGAGATCACCAAGG
TAGTCGGCAAATAACCCTCGAGCCACCCATGACCAAAATCCCTTAACGTGAGTTACGCGTCGTTCCACTG
AGCGTCAGACCCCGTAGAAAAGATCAAAGGATCTTCTTGAGATCCTTTTTTTCTGCGCGTAATCTGCTGC
TTGCAAACAAAAAAACCACCGCTACCAGCGGTGGTTTGTTTGCCGGATCAAGAGCTACCAACTCTTTTTC
CGAAGGTAACTGGCTTCAGCAGAGCGCAGATACCAAATACTGTTCTTCTAGTGTAGCCGTAGTTAGGCCA
CCACTTCAAGAACTCTGTAGCACCGCCTACATACCTCGCTCTGCTAATCCTGTTACCAGTGGCTGCTGCC
AGTGGCGATAAGTCGTGTCTTACCGGGTTGGACTCAAGACGATAGTTACCGGATAAGGCGCAGCGGTCGG
GCTGAACGGGGGGTTCGTGCACACAGCCCAGCTTGGAGCGAACGACCTACACCGAACTGAGATACCTACA
GCGTGAGCTATGAGAAAGCGCCACGCTTCCCGAAGGGAGAAAGGCGGACAGGTATCCGGTAAGCGGCAGG
GTCGGAACAGGAGAGCGCACGAGGGAGCTTCCAGGGGGAAACGCCTGGTATCTTTATAGTCCTGTCGGGT
TTCGCCACCTCTGACTTGAGCGTCGATTTTTGTGATGCTCGTCAGGGGGGCGGAGCCTATGGAAAAACGC
CAGCAACGCGGCCTTTTTACGGTTCCTGGCCTTTTGCTGGCCTTTTGCTCACATGTTCTTTCCTGCGTTA
TCCCCTGATTCTGTGGATAACCGTATTACCGCCTTTGAGTGAGCTGATACCGCTCGCCGCAGCCGAACGA
CCGAGCGCAGCGAGTCAGTGAGCGAGGAAGCGGAAGAGCGCCCAATACGCAAACCGCCTCTCCCCGCGCG
TTGGCCGATTCATTAATGCAGCTGGCACGACAGGTTTCCCGACTGGAAAGCGGGCAGTGAGCGCAACGCA
ATTAATACGCGTACCGCTAGCCAGGAAGAGTTTGTAGAAACGCAAAAAGGCCATCCGTCAGGATGGCCTT
CT
Features (pLannotate 1.2.2; 12 found; start..end, strand, type, name):
    132..175     +  terminator     rrnB T1 terminator: Escherichia coli rrnB; transcription terminator T1 from the E. coli rrnB gene
    222..258     -  CDS            lacZα (fragment): LacZα fragment of β-galactosidase; lacZ fragment
    274..373     +  protein_bind   attL1: mutant version of attL; recombination site for the Gateway® LR reaction LR Clonase™
    376..1851    +  CDS            TMPRSS2: TMPS2_HUMAN - Also known as PRSS10. Experimental evidence at protein level: Swiss-Prot protein existence level 1. (Microbial infection) Facilitates human coronaviruses SARS- CoV and SARS-CoV-2 infections via two independent mechanisms, proteolytic cleavage of ACE2 receptor which promotes viral uptake, and cleavage of coronavirus spike glycoproteins which activates the glycoprotein for host cell entry (PubMed:24227843, PubMed:32142651, PubMed:32404436). Proteolytically cleaves and activates the spike glycoproteins of human coronavirus 229E (HCoV-229E) and human coronavirus EMC (HCoV-EMC) and th
   1856..1955    -  protein_bind   attL2: mutant version of attL; recombination site for the Gateway® LR reaction LR Clonase™
   1973..1991    -  promoter       T7 promoter: promoter for bacteriophage T7 RNA polymerase
   2181..2204    +  promoter       Pc promoter (fragment): intI1 (promoter lies within the coding sequence); class 1 integron promoter
   2380..2436    +  CDS            GmR (fragment): gentamycin acetyltransferase; aacC1; confers resistance to gentamycin
   2443..3234    +  CDS            SmR: aminoglycoside adenylyltransferase (Murphy, 1985); aadA; confers resistance to spectinomycin and streptomycin
   3327..3915    +  rep_origin     ori: high-copy-number ColE1/pMB1/pBR322/pUC origin of replication
   4098..4190    +  CDS            lacI (fragment): lac repressor; lacI; The lac repressor binds to the lac operator to inhibit transcription in E. coli. This inhibition can be relieved by adding lactose or isopropyl-β-D-thiogalactopyranoside (IPTG).
   4245..4272    -  terminator     rrnB T2 terminator: transcription terminator T2 from the E. coli rrnB gene
