[The description below was written by a language model from this plasmid's Addgene catalogue record, the feature table of its GenBank file and pLannotate feature annotations shown in this document.]
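Description:
pENTR223 TMPRSS2, closed is a 4,272 bp Gateway entry clone built on the pENTR223 backbone and carrying the wild-type human TMPRSS2 (PRSS10) coding sequence. It is a bacterial propagation and shuttling plasmid rather than an expression vector. It replicates in E. coli from a high-copy ColE1/pUC-type origin and is selected through the aadA aminoglycoside adenylyltransferase gene, which confers streptomycin and spectinomycin resistance. A class 1 integron Pc promoter fragment lies upstream of this marker. Small remnants of gentamicin-resistance, lacZα and lacI sequences appear to be backbone leftovers with no stated function.

The TMPRSS2 open reading frame sits between attL1 and attL2 sites, so an LR Clonase reaction can move it directionally into any attR-containing destination vector, which then supplies the promoter, tags and host-specific elements. The record notes that the insert lacks its own start codon. "Closed" in the name conventionally indicates that a stop codon is retained, which the longer CDS annotation in the depositor's map seems to support. Together these features suit the clone to N-terminal fusions, where the destination vector provides the initiating methionine and tag, and not to C-terminal ones. The rrnB T1 and T2 terminators upstream of attL1 insulate the insert from read-through transcription in bacteria. M13 forward and reverse primer sites flank the cassette for sequence verification, and a T7 promoter lies beyond attL2, pointing back towards the insert. TMPRSS2 encodes a transmembrane serine protease known for priming coronavirus spike glycoproteins, including that of SARS-CoV-2, for host cell entry. The two feature tables describe the same sequence with different numbering origins.
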