Addgene plasmid #149721: pENTR223 TMPRSS2, closed
Purpose: for Gateway cloning of TMPRSS2 into destination vector
Depositing lab: Anne-Claude Gingras. Depositing organization: Sinai Health System.
Backbone
  Vector backbone: pENTR223
  Vector type: Entry vector
Growth in bacteria
  Bacterial resistance: Streptomycin, 50 μg/mL
  Growth temperature: 37°C
  Growth strain: DH5alpha
  Copy number: High Copy
Gene/Insert
  Gene/Insert name: TMPRSS2
  Species: H. sapiens (human)
  Mutation: wt, without start codon
  Entrez Gene: TMPRSS2 (a.k.a. PRSS10)
  Cloning method: Unknown
Terms and licenses: Academic/Nonprofit Terms; Industry Terms
Depositor comments: HQ448630
How to cite: pENTR223 TMPRSS2, closed was a gift from Anne-Claude Gingras (Addgene plasmid # 149721 ; http://n2t.net/addgene:149721 ; RRID:Addgene_149721)
